Addgene plasmid #127404: FLAG-MBP1-E322TAG-W340A.pcDNA3-k
Purpose: Expresses MBP in mammalian cells. Amber codon at AA# 322 as a noncanonical amino acid incorporation site.
Depositing lab: Sharona Gordon. Depositing organization: University of Washington. Publication: Visualizing conformational dynamics of proteins in solution and at the cell membrane. Gordon SE, Munari M, Zagotta WN. Elife. 2018 Jun 20;7. pii: 37248. doi: 10.7554/eLife.37248. 37248 PubMed 29923827.
Backbone
  Vector backbone: pcDNA3
  Backbone manufacturer: Invitrogen
  Backbone size w/o insert (bp): 5370
  Total vector size (bp): 6651
  Modifications to backbone: Addition of Kozak Sequence
  Vector type: Mammalian Expression
  Selectable markers: Neomycin (select with G418)
Growth in bacteria
  Bacterial resistance: Ampicillin, 100 μg/mL
  Growth temperature: 37°C
  Growth strain: DH5alpha
  Copy number: High Copy
Gene/Insert
  Gene/Insert name: Maltose Binding Protein (alt name: MBP)
  Insert size (bp): 1281
  Mutation: Amino acid mutations: E322 to Amber codon and W340A
  Promoter: CMV
  Tag / fusion protein: FLAG (N terminal on insert)
  Cloning method: Restriction Enzyme; 5′ cloning site Hind III (not destroyed); 3′ cloning site Not I (not destroyed)
  Sequencing primers: 5′ TAATACGACTCACTATAGGG; 3′ GACAGTGGGAGTGGCACCTT
Resource information
  A portion of this plasmid was derived from a plasmid made by: The amino acid sequence of MBP was based on the pMAL-c5x vector (New England Biolabs) and was codon optimized for mammalian cell expression.
Terms and licenses: Academic/Nonprofit Terms; Industry Terms: Not Available to Industry
Depositor comments: W340A was introduced to reduce the affinity of MBP for endogenous ligands.
How to cite: FLAG-MBP1-E322TAG-W340A.pcDNA3-k was a gift from Sharona Gordon (Addgene plasmid # 127404 ; http://n2t.net/addgene:127404 ; RRID:Addgene_127404)
