[The description below was written by a language model from this plasmid's Addgene catalogue record and pLannotate feature annotations shown in this document.]
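Description:
FLAG-MBP1-E322TAG-W340A.pcDNA3-k is a mammalian expression plasmid built on the pcDNA3 backbone, modified by the addition of a Kozak sequence to favour translation initiation. It is propagated in E. coli as a high-copy plasmid through its ColE1/pUC-type origin and selected with ampicillin via the β-lactamase gene. An f1 origin is also present. For mammalian cells, an SV40 early promoter drives a neomycin phosphotransferase cassette ending in an SV40 poly(A) signal, which allows G418 selection.

The payload is E. coli maltose binding protein (malE), with an amino acid sequence based on the pMAL-c5x vector and codon-optimized for mammalian expression. It carries an N-terminal FLAG tag and was cloned between HindIII and NotI sites. Transcription is driven by the CMV immediate early enhancer and promoter and terminated by the bovine growth hormone poly(A) signal. T7 and SP6 promoters flank the insert, as is standard for pcDNA3. Two mutations define this variant. Codon E322 is replaced by an amber (TAG) stop codon, which serves as a site for incorporating a noncanonical amino acid. Full-length protein therefore requires amber suppression, which generally depends on an orthogonal suppressor tRNA and aminoacyl-tRNA synthetase pair that is not annotated on this plasmid. The second mutation, W340A, was introduced to lower MBP's affinity for endogenous ligands.

The associated work concerns visualizing protein conformational dynamics in solution and at the cell membrane, which fits the use of this construct to place a site-specific probe in MBP as a model protein. The short HIV-1 LTR, ble and lacI fragments in the automated annotation are probably partial matches to backbone sequence rather than functional elements.
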