Features (pLannotate 1.2.2; 21 found; start..end, strand, type, name):
     16..68      -  misc_feature   bom (fragment): basis of mobility region from pBR322
    223..602     +  enhancer       CMV enhancer: human cytomegalovirus immediate early enhancer
    603..806     +  promoter       CMV promoter: human cytomegalovirus (CMV) immediate early promoter
    802..835     +  LTR            5' LTR (truncated) (fragment): truncated 5' long terminal repeat (LTR) from HIV-1
    851..869     +  promoter       T7 promoter: promoter for bacteriophage T7 RNA polymerase
   1005..2153    +  CDS            malE: MALE_ECO57 - Experimental evidence at protein level: Swiss-Prot protein existence level 1. Part of the ABC transporter complex MalEFGK involved in maltose/maltodextrin import. Binds maltose and higher maltodextrins. From Escherichia coli O157:H7.
   2191..2209    -  promoter       SP6 promoter: promoter for bacteriophage SP6 RNA polymerase
   2235..2459    +  polyA_signal   bGH poly(A) signal: bovine growth hormone polyadenylation signal
   2463..2484    +  promoter       SV40 promoter (fragment): SV40 enhancer and early promoter
   2505..2933    +  rep_origin     f1 ori (sequence partly withheld): f1 bacteriophage origin of replication; arrow indicates direction of (+) strand synthesis
   2947..3276    +  promoter       SV40 promoter: SV40 enhancer and early promoter
   3343..4134    +  CDS            neo: KKA2_KLEPN - Also known as kan, nptII. Experimental evidence at protein level: Swiss-Prot protein existence level 1. Resistance to kanamycin, neomycin, paromomycin, ribostamycin, butirosin and gentamicin B. From Klebsiella pneumoniae.
   4158..4316    +  CDS            ble (fragment): BLE_KLEPN - Experimental evidence at protein level: Swiss-Prot protein existence level 1. Binding protein with a strong affinity to the bleomycin family of antibiotics. Binds to CL990; an antimitotic-antibiotic compound. From Klebsiella pneumoniae.
   4311..4432    +  polyA_signal   SV40 poly(A) signal: SV40 polyadenylation signal
   4505..4521    -  protein_bind   lac operator: The lac repressor binds to the lac operator to inhibit transcription in E. coli. This inhibition can be relieved by adding lactose or isopropyl-β-D-thiogalactopyranoside (IPTG). lac repressor encoded by lacI
   4529..4559    -  promoter       lac promoter: promoter for the E. coli lac operon
   4574..4595    -  protein_bind   CAP binding site: CAP binding activates transcription in the presence of cAMP. E. coli catabolite activator protein
   4608..4700    -  CDS            lacI (fragment): lac repressor; lacI; The lac repressor binds to the lac operator to inhibit transcription in E. coli. This inhibition can be relieved by adding lactose or isopropyl-β-D-thiogalactopyranoside (IPTG).
   4883..5471    -  rep_origin     ori: high-copy-number ColE1/pMB1/pBR322/pUC origin of replication
   5642..6502    -  CDS            AmpR: β-lactamase; bla; confers resistance to ampicillin, carbenicillin, and related antibiotics
   6503..6607    -  promoter       AmpR promoter: bla
>Addgene plasmid #127404 | FLAG-MBP1-E322TAG-W340A.pcDNA3-k | addgene full sequence | sequence record 247056 | Addgene NGS Result
GATCTCCCGATCCCCTATGGTGCACTCTCAGTACAATCTGCTCTGATGCCGCATAGTTAAGCCAGTATCT
GCTCCCTGCTTGTGTGTTGGAGGTCGCTGAGTAGTGCGCGAGCAAAATTTAAGCTACAACAAGGCAAGGC
TTGACCGACAATTGCATGAAGAATCTGCTTAGGGTTAGGCGTTTTGCGCTGCTTCGCGATGTACGGGCCA
GATATACGCGTTGACATTGATTATTGACTAGTTATTAATAGTAATCAATTACGGGGTCATTAGTTCATAG
CCCATATATGGAGTTCCGCGTTACATAACTTACGGTAAATGGCCCGCCTGGCTGACCGCCCAACGACCCC
CGCCCATTGACGTCAATAATGACGTATGTTCCCATAGTAACGCCAATAGGGACTTTCCATTGACGTCAAT
GGGTGGAGTATTTACGGTAAACTGCCCACTTGGCAGTACATCAAGTGTATCATATGCCAAGTACGCCCCC
TATTGACGTCAATGACGGTAAATGGCCCGCCTGGCATTATGCCCAGTACATGACCTTATGGGACTTTCCT
ACTTGGCAGTACATCTACGTATTAGTCATCGCTATTACCATGGTGATGCGGTTTTGGCAGTACATCAATG
GGCGTGGATAGCGGTTTGACTCACGGGGATTTCCAAGTCTCCACCCCATTGACGTCAATGGGAGTTTGTT
TTGGCACCAAAATCAACGGGACTTTCCAAAATGTCGTAACAACTCCGCCCCATTGACGCAAATGGGCGGT
AGGCGTGTACGGTGGGAGGTCTATATAAGCAGAGCTCTCTGGCTAACTAGAGAACCCACTGCTTACTGGC
TTATCGAAATTAATACGACTCACTATAGGGAGACCCAAGCTTGATAGCGCACTCAGGCTCACTAGTAACG
GCCGCCAGTGTGCTGGAAAGCAGCTCCAAGGCACTTGCTCCATTTGGGGTGTGCCTGCACCTAGCTGGTT
GCAAATTGGGCCACAGAGGATCTGGCCACCGCCACCATGGACTACAAGGACGATGATGACAAGAAGATCG
AGGAGGGGAAGCTGGTCATCTGGATCAACGGCGACAAGGGCTACAACGGGCTTGCTGAGGTCGGAAAGAA
GTTCGAGAAGGACACCGGAATCAAGGTCACCGTGGAGCACCCTGATAAGCTGGAGGAGAAGTTCCCACAG
GTGGCAGCTACCGGAGACGGACCTGATATCATCTTCTGGGCACACGACAGATTCGGAGGCTACGCTCAGT
CCGGCCTTCTTGCTGAAATCACTCCTGACAAGGCATTCCAGGACAAGCTGTACCCTTTCACCTGGGACGC
AGTCAGGTACAACGGCAAGTTGATCGCTTACCCTATCGCCGTGGAGGCTTTGTCCTTGATCTACAACAAA
GACCTCCTGCCTAACCCCCCAAAAACCTGGGAGGAGATCCCCGCTCTGGACAAGGAGCTGAAGGCCAAGG
GAAAGTCTGCCCTGATGTTCAACCTGCAGGAGCCATACTTTACCTGGCCACTGATCGCTGCCGATGGGGG
GTACGCTTTTAAGTACGAGAACGGCAAATACGACATTAAGGACGTGGGCGTGGACAACGCCGGCGCCAAA
GCCGGGTTGACTTTCCTGGTGGATCTGATTAAGAACAAGCATATGAACGCCGATACCGATTACTCCATTG
CCGAGGCCGCCTTTAACAAGGGCGAGACAGCCATGACAATTAACGGGCCCTGGGCCTGGTCAAACATCGA
TACAAGCAAGGTGAACTACGGGGTCACAGTCCTGCCCACATTTAAGGGGCAGCCCAGCAAACCCTTTGTG
GGGGTGCTGAGCGCAGGGATTAACGCCGCCAGTCCAAATAAGGAGCTCGCCAAGGAATTTCTCGAAAACT
ACCTCCTCACAGATGAGGGGCTCGAGGCCGTGAACAAGGATAAGCCCCTCGGCGCCGTCGCCCTCAAAAG
CTATGAAGAAGAGCTGGTGAAGGATCCAAGGATTGCCGCCACTATGTAGAACGCCCAGAAGGGGGAAATT
ATGCCCAACATTCCCCAGATGTCCGCCTTTGCGTATGCCGTGCGGACTGCCGTGATTAATGCCGCCAGCG
GCCGGCAAACTGTCGATGAGGCCCTGAAAGATGCCCAGACACGCATTACAAAATGAGCGGCCGCTCGAGC
ATGCATCTAGAGGGCCCTATTCTATAGTGTCACCTAAATGCTAGAGCTCGCTGATCAGCCTCGACTGTGC
CTTCTAGTTGCCAGCCATCTGTTGTTTGCCCCTCCCCCGTGCCTTCCTTGACCCTGGAAGGTGCCACTCC
CACTGTCCTTTCCTAATAAAATGAGGAAATTGCATCGCATTGTCTGAGTAGGTGTCATTCTATTCTGGGG
GGTGGGGTGGGGCAGGACAGCAAGGGGGAGGATTGGGAAGACAATAGCAGGCATGCTGGGGATGCGGTGG
GCTCTATGGCTTCTGAGGCGGAAAGAACCAGCTGGGGCTCTAGGGGGTATCCCC
[124 nt withheld, positions 2505-2628]
C
[91 nt withheld, positions 2630-2720]
A
[49 nt withheld, positions 2722-2770]
CCTTTGACGTTGGAGTCCACGTTCTTT
[37 nt withheld, positions 2798-2834]
ACCCTATCTCGGTCTATTCTTTTGATTTATAAGGGATTTTGCCGATTTCGGCCTATTGGTTAAAAAATGA
GCTGATTTAACAAAAATTTAACGCGAATTAATTCTGTGGAATGTGTGTCAGTTAGGGTGTGGAAAGTCCC
CAGGCTCCCCAGCAGGCAGAAGTATGCAAAGCATGCATCTCAATTAGTCAGCAACCAGGTGTGGAAAGTC
CCCAGGCTCCCCAGCAGGCAGAAGTATGCAAAGCATGCATCTCAATTAGTCAGCAACCATAGTCCCGCCC
CTAACTCCGCCCATCCCGCCCCTAACTCCGCCCAGTTCCGCCCATTCTCCGCCCCATGGCTGACTAATTT
TTTTTATTTATGCAGAGGCCGAGGCCGCCTCTGCCTCTGAGCTATTCCAGAAGTAGTGAGGAGGCTTTTT
TGGAGGCCTAGGCTTTTGCAAAAAGCTCCCGGGAGCTTGTATATCCATTTTCGGATCTGATCAAGAGACA
GGATGAGGATCGTTTCGCATGATTGAACAAGATGGATTGCACGCAGGTTCTCCGGCCGCTTGGGTGGAGA
GGCTATTCGGCTATGACTGGGCACAACAGACAATCGGCTGCTCTGATGCCGCCGTGTTCCGGCTGTCAGC
GCAGGGGCGCCCGGTTCTTTTTGTCAAGACCGACCTGTCCGGTGCCCTGAATGAACTGCAGGACGAGGCA
GCGCGGCTATCGTGGCTGGCCACGACGGGCGTTCCTTGCGCAGCTGTGCTCGACGTTGTCACTGAAGCGG
GAAGGGACTGGCTGCTATTGGGCGAAGTGCCGGGGCAGGATCTCCTGTCATCTCACCTTGCTCCTGCCGA
GAAAGTATCCATCATGGCTGATGCAATGCGGCGGCTGCATACGCTTGATCCGGCTACCTGCCCATTCGAC
CACCAAGCGAAACATCGCATCGAGCGAGCACGTACTCGGATGGAAGCCGGTCTTGTCGATCAGGATGATC
TGGACGAAGAGCATCAGGGGCTCGCGCCAGCCGAACTGTTCGCCAGGCTCAAGGCGCGCATGCCCGACGG
CGAGGATCTCGTCGTGACCCATGGCGATGCCTGCTTGCCGAATATCATGGTGGAAAATGGCCGCTTTTCT
GGATTCATCGACTGTGGCCGGCTGGGTGTGGCGGACCGCTATCAGGACATAGCGTTGGCTACCCGTGATA
TTGCTGAAGAGCTTGGCGGCGAATGGGCTGACCGCTTCCTCGTGCTTTACGGTATCGCCGCTCCCGATTC
GCAGCGCATCGCCTTCTATCGCCTTCTTGACGAGTTCTTCTGAGCGGGACTCTGGGGTTCGAAATGACCG
ACCAAGCGACGCCCAACCTGCCATCACGAGATTTCGATTCCACCGCCGCCTTCTATGAAAGGTTGGGCTT
CGGAATCGTTTTCCGGGACGCCGGCTGGATGATCCTCCAGCGCGGGGATCTCATGCTGGAGTTCTTCGCC
CACCCCAACTTGTTTATTGCAGCTTATAATGGTTACAAATAAAGCAATAGCATCACAAATTTCACAAATA
AAGCATTTTTTTCACTGCATTCTAGTTGTGGTTTGTCCAAACTCATCAATGTATCTTATCATGTCTGTAT
ACCGTCGACCTCTAGCTAGAGCTTGGCGTAATCATGGTCATAGCTGTTTCCTGTGTGAAATTGTTATCCG
CTCACAATTCCACACAACATACGAGCCGGAAGCATAAAGTGTAAAGCCTGGGGTGCCTAATGAGTGAGCT
AACTCACATTAATTGCGTTGCGCTCACTGCCCGCTTTCCAGTCGGGAAACCTGTCGTGCCAGCTGCATTA
ATGAATCGGCCAACGCGCGGGGAGAGGCGGTTTGCGTATTGGGCGCTCTTCCGCTTCCTCGCTCACTGAC
TCGCTGCGCTCGGTCGTTCGGCTGCGGCGAGCGGTATCAGCTCACTCAAAGGCGGTAATACGGTTATCCA
CAGAATCAGGGGATAACGCAGGAAAGAACATGTGAGCAAAAGGCCAGCAAAAGGCCAGGAACCGTAAAAA
GGCCGCGTTGCTGGCGTTTTTCCATAGGCTCCGCCCCCCTGACGAGCATCACAAAAATCGACGCTCAAGT
CAGAGGTGGCGAAACCCGACAGGACTATAAAGATACCAGGCGTTTCCCCCTGGAAGCTCCCTCGTGCGCT
CTCCTGTTCCGACCCTGCCGCTTACCGGATACCTGTCCGCCTTTCTCCCTTCGGGAAGCGTGGCGCTTTC
TCATAGCTCACGCTGTAGGTATCTCAGTTCGGTGTAGGTCGTTCGCTCCAAGCTGGGCTGTGTGCACGAA
CCCCCCGTTCAGCCCGACCGCTGCGCCTTATCCGGTAACTATCGTCTTGAGTCCAACCCGGTAAGACACG
ACTTATCGCCACTGGCAGCAGCCACTGGTAACAGGATTAGCAGAGCGAGGTATGTAGGCGGTGCTACAGA
GTTCTTGAAGTGGTGGCCTAACTACGGCTACACTAGAAGAACAGTATTTGGTATCTGCGCTCTGCTGAAG
CCAGTTACCTTCGGAAAAAGAGTTGGTAGCTCTTGATCCGGCAAACAAACCACCGCTGGTAGCGGTGGTT
TTTTTGTTTGCAAGCAGCAGATTACGCGCAGAAAAAAAGGATCTCAAGAAGATCCTTTGATCTTTTCTAC
GGGGTCTGACGCTCAGTGGAACGAAAACTCACGTTAAGGGATTTTGGTCATGAGATTATCAAAAAGGATC
TTCACCTAGATCCTTTTAAATTAAAAATGAAGTTTTAAATCAATCTAAAGTATATATGAGTAAACTTGGT
CTGACAGTTACCAATGCTTAATCAGTGAGGCACCTATCTCAGCGATCTGTCTATTTCGTTCATCCATAGT
TGCCTGACTCCCCGTCGTGTAGATAACTACGATACGGGAGGGCTTACCATCTGGCCCCAGTGCTGCAATG
ATACCGCGAGACCCACGCTCACCGGCTCCAGATTTATCAGCAATAAACCAGCCAGCCGGAAGGGCCGAGC
GCAGAAGTGGTCCTGCAACTTTATCCGCCTCCATCCAGTCTATTAATTGTTGCCGGGAAGCTAGAGTAAG
TAGTTCGCCAGTTAATAGTTTGCGCAACGTTGTTGCCATTGCTACAGGCATCGTGGTGTCACGCTCGTCG
TTTGGTATGGCTTCATTCAGCTCCGGTTCCCAACGATCAAGGCGAGTTACATGATCCCCCATGTTGTGCA
AAAAAGCGGTTAGCTCCTTCGGTCCTCCGATCGTTGTCAGAAGTAAGTTGGCCGCAGTGTTATCACTCAT
GGTTATGGCAGCACTGCATAATTCTCTTACTGTCATGCCATCCGTAAGATGCTTTTCTGTGACTGGTGAG
TACTCAACCAAGTCATTCTGAGAATAGTGTATGCGGCGACCGAGTTGCTCTTGCCCGGCGTCAATACGGG
ATAATACCGCGCCACATAGCAGAACTTTAAAAGTGCTCATCATTGGAAAACGTTCTTCGGGGCGAAAACT
CTCAAGGATCTTACCGCTGTTGAGATCCAGTTCGATGTAACCCACTCGTGCACCCAACTGATCTTCAGCA
TCTTTTACTTTCACCAGCGTTTCTGGGTGAGCAAAAACAGGAAGGCAAAATGCCGCAAAAAAGGGAATAA
GGGCGACACGGAAATGTTGAATACTCATACTCTTCCTTTTTCAATATTATTGAAGCATTTATCAGGGTTA
TTGTCTCATGAGCGGATACATATTTGAATGTATTTAGAAAAATAAACAAATAGGGGTTCCGCGCACATTT
CCCCGAAAAGTGCCACCTGACGTCGACGGATCGGGA
